Addgene plasmid #8470: HA Raptor mutant 1
Depositing lab: David Sabatini. Depositing organization: Whitehead Institute for Biomedical Research. Publication: mTOR interacts with raptor to form a nutrient-sensitive complex that signals to the cell growth machinery. Kim DH, Sarbassov DD, Ali SM, King JE, Latek RR, Erdjument-Bromage H, Tempst P, Sabatini DM. Cell 2002 Jul 26;110(2):163-75. 10.1016/S0092-8674(02)00808-5 PubMed 12150925.
Backbone
  Vector backbone: prk5
  Backbone size w/o insert (bp): 4716
  Vector type: Mammalian Expression
Growth in bacteria
  Bacterial resistance: Ampicillin, 100 μg/mL
  Growth temperature: 37°C
  Growth strain: DH5alpha
  Copy number: High Copy
Gene/Insert
  Gene/Insert name: Raptor
  Species: H. sapiens (human)
  Mutation: 194YDC196-AAA (Y194A, D195A, C196A)
  Entrez Gene: RPTOR (a.k.a. KOG1, Mip1)
  Tag / fusion protein: ha (N terminal on backbone)
  Cloning method: Restriction Enzyme; 5′ cloning site sal (unknown if destroyed); 3′ cloning site not (unknown if destroyed)
  Sequencing primers: 5′ SP6
Resource information
  A portion of this plasmid was derived from a plasmid made by: we cloned this gene
Terms and licenses: Academic/Nonprofit Terms; Industry Terms: Not Available to Industry
How to cite: HA Raptor mutant 1 was a gift from David Sabatini (Addgene plasmid # 8470 ; http://n2t.net/addgene:8470 ; RRID:Addgene_8470)
