[The description below was written by a language model from this plasmid's Addgene catalogue record.]
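Description:
HA Raptor mutant 1 is a mammalian expression plasmid built on the pRK5 backbone (about 4.7 kb without the insert) that encodes a mutated form of human Raptor (RPTOR, also known as KOG1 or Mip1), the regulatory-associated protein of mTOR. The plasmid is propagated in E. coli as a high-copy construct under ampicillin selection. The record gives no feature table and does not name the promoter, polyadenylation signal or origin of replication. pRK5-family vectors generally drive expression from a CMV promoter, but that is not confirmed here. No mammalian selection marker is listed, which fits use in transient transfection.

The Raptor coding sequence was inserted by restriction cloning between Sal and Not sites, and the record does not say whether these sites survived cloning. It lies downstream of an HA epitope tag supplied by the backbone, giving an N-terminally HA-tagged protein that can be detected or immunoprecipitated with anti-HA antibodies. The defining feature is a triple alanine substitution at residues 194 to 196, where the YDC motif is changed to AAA (Y194A, D195A, C196A).

The associated publication describes Raptor as a partner of mTOR in a nutrient-sensitive complex that signals to the cell growth machinery. A mutant like this would typically be expressed alongside wild-type HA-Raptor to test how specific residues contribute to mTOR binding or downstream signalling. The record itself does not state the functional consequence of this particular mutation.
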