>Addgene plasmid #8470 | HA Raptor mutant 1 | addgene partial sequence | sequence record 17066 | SP6 5'-ATTTAGGTGACACTATAG-3'
CTGCACCTCGGTTCTATCGATTGAATTCCCGAACCGACAGTCGGTCTCTTCACCAAGGCCATTCGCGCCA
CCATGGGCTACCCCTATGATGTGCCTGACTACGCAGATCTCAATGGTGGTGGTGGTGGGTCGACGATGGA
GTCCGAAATGCTGCAATCGCCTCTTCTGGGCCTGGGGGAGGAAGATGAGGCTGATCTTACAGACTGGAAC
CTACCTTTGGCTTTTATGAAAAAGAGGCACTGTGAGAAAATTGAAGGCTCCAAATCCTTAGCTCAGAGCT
GGAGGATGAAGGATCGGATGAAGACAGTCAGTGTTGCCTTAGTTTTGTGCCTGAATGTTGGTGTGGACCC
TCCCGATGTGGTGAAGACCACGCCCTGTGCACGCTTGGAATGCTGGATCGATCCTCTGTCGATGGGTCCT
CAGAAAGCTCTGGAAACCATCGGTGCAAATTTACAGAAGCAGTACGAGAACTGGCAGCCAAGGGCCCGGT
ACAAGCAGAGCCTTGACCCAACTGTGGATGAAGTCAAGAAGCTCTGCACGTCCTTACGTCGCAACGCCAA
GGAGGAGCGAGTCCTCTTTCACTACAATGGCCACGGGGTGCCCCGGCCCACAGTCAACGGGGAGGTCTGG
GTCTTCAACAAGAACTACACGCAGTACATCCCTCTGTCCATATATGACCTGCAGACGTGGATGGGCAGCC
CGTCGATCTTCGTCGCCGCGGCCTCCAATGCTGGCTTGATCGTCAAGTCCTTCAAGCAGTTCGCACTACA
GCGGGAGCAGGAGCTGGAGGTAGCTGCAATCAACCCAAATCACCCTCTTGCTCAG
